>Addgene plasmid #208650 | pEGFP-dnMCAK | addgene full sequence | sequence record 416926 | Addgene NGS Result
CGCCCATTCTCCGCCCCATGGCTGACTAATTTTTTTTATTTATGCAGAGGCCGAGGCCGCCTCGGCCTCT
GAGCTATTCCAGAAGTAGTGAGGAGGCTTTTTTGGAGGCCTAGGCTTTTGCAAAGATCGATCAAGAGACA
GGATGAGGATCGTTTCGCATGATTGAACAAGATGGATTGCACGCAGGTTCTCCGGCCGCTTGGGTGGAGA
GGCTATTCGGCTATGACTGGGCACAACAGACAATCGGCTGCTCTGATGCCGCCGTGTTCCGGCTGTCAGC
GCAGGGGCGCCCGGTTCTTTTTGTCAAGACCGACCTGTCCGGTGCCCTGAATGAACTGCAAGACGAGGCA
GCGCGGCTATCGTGGCTGGCCACGACGGGCGTTCCTTGCGCAGCTGTGCTCGACGTTGTCACTGAAGCGG
GAAGGGACTGGCTGCTATTGGGCGAAGTGCCGGGGCAGGATCTCCTGTCATCTCACCTTGCTCCTGCCGA
GAAAGTATCCATCATGGCTGATGCAATGCGGCGGCTGCATACGCTTGATCCGGCTACCTGCCCATTCGAC
CACCAAGCGAAACATCGCATCGAGCGAGCACGTACTCGGATGGAAGCCGGTCTTGTCGATCAGGATGATC
TGGACGAAGAGCATCAGGGGCTCGCGCCAGCCGAACTGTTCGCCAGGCTCAAGGCGAGCATGCCCGACGG
CGAGGATCTCGTCGTGACCCATGGCGATGCCTGCTTGCCGAATATCATGGTGGAAAATGGCCGCTTTTCT
GGATTCATCGACTGTGGCCGGCTGGGTGTGGCGGACCGCTATCAGGACATAGCGTTGGCTACCCGTGATA
TTGCTGAAGAGCTTGGCGGCGAATGGGCTGACCGCTTCCTCGTGCTTTACGGTATCGCCGCTCCCGATTC
GCAGCGCATCGCCTTCTATCGCCTTCTTGACGAGTTCTTCTGAGCGGGACTCTGGGGTTCGAAATGACCG
ACCAAGCGACGCCCAACCTGCCATCACGAGATTTCGATTCCACCGCCGCCTTCTATGAAAGGTTGGGCTT
CGGAATCGTTTTCCGGGACGCCGGCTGGATGATCCTCCAGCGCGGGGATCTCATGCTGGAGTTCTTCGCC
CACCCTAGGGGGAGGCTAACTGAAACACGGAAGGAGACAATACCGGAAGGAACCCGCGCTATGACGGCAA
TAAAAAGACAGAATAAAACGCACGGTGTTGGGTCGTTTGTTCATAAACGCGGGGTTCGGTCCCAGGGCTG
GCACTCTGTCGATACCCCACCGAGACCCCATTGGGGCCAATACGCCCGCGTTTCTTCCTTTTCCCCACCC
CACCCCCCAAGTTCGGGTGAAGGCCCAGGGCTCGCAGCCAACGTCGGGGCGGCAGGCCCTGCCATAGCCT
CAGGTTACTCATATATACTTTAGATTGATTTAAAACTTCATTTTTAATTTAAAAGGATCTAGGTGAAGAT
CCTTTTTGATAATCTCATGACCAAAATCCCTTAACGTGAGTTTTCGTTCCACTGAGCGTCAGACCCCGTA
GAAAAGATCAAAGGATCTTCTTGAGATCCTTTTTTTCTGCGCGTAATCTGCTGCTTGCAAACAAAAAAAC
CACCGCTACCAGCGGTGGTTTGTTTGCCGGATCAAGAGCTACCAACTCTTTTTCCGAAGGTAACTGGCTT
CAGCAGAGCGCAGATACCAAATACTGTTCTTCTAGTGTAGCCGTAGTTAGGCCACCACTTCAAGAACTCT
GTAGCACCGCCTACATACCTCGCTCTGCTAATCCTGTTACCAGTGGCTGCTGCCAGTGGCGATAAGTCGT
GTCTTACCGGGTTGGACTCAAGACGATAGTTACCGGATAAGGCGCAGCGGTCGGGCTGAACGGGGGGTTC
GTGCACACAGCCCAGCTTGGAGCGAACGACCTACACCGAACTGAGATACCTACAGCGTGAGCTATGAGAA
AGCGCCACGCTTCCCGAAGGGAGAAAGGCGGACAGGTATCCGGTAAGCGGCAGGGTCGGAACAGGAGAGC
GCACGAGGGAGCTTCCAGGGGGAAACGCCTGGTATCTTTATAGTCCTGTCGGGTTTCGCCACCTCTGACT
TGAGCGTCGATTTTTGTGATGCTCGTCAGGGGGGCGGAGCCTATGGAAAAACGCCAGCAACGCGGCCTTT
TTACGGTTCCTGGCCTTTTGCTGGCCTTTTGCTCACATGTTCTTTCCTGCGTTATCCCCTGATTCTGTGG
ATAACCGTATTACCGCCATGCATTAGTTATTAATAGTAATCAATTACGGGGTCATTAGTTCATAGCCCAT
ATATGGAGTTCCGCGTTACATAACTTACGGTAAATGGCCCGCCTGGCTGACCGCCCAACGACCCCCGCCC
ATTGACGTCAATAATGACGTATGTTCCCATAGTAACGCCAATAGGGACTTTCCATTGACGTCAATGGGTG
GAGTATTTACGGTAAACTGCCCACTTGGCAGTACATCAAGTGTATCATATGCCAAGTACGCCCCCTATTG
ACGTCAATGACGGTAAATGGCCCGCCTGGCATTATGCCCAGTACATGACCTTATGGGACTTTCCTACTTG
GCAGTACATCTACGTATTAGTCATCGCTATTACCATGGTGATGCGGTTTTGGCAGTACATCAATGGGCGT
GGATAGCGGTTTGACTCACGGGGATTTCCAAGTCTCCACCCCATTGACGTCAATGGGAGTTTGTTTTGGC
ACCAAAATCAACGGGACTTTCCAAAATGTCGTAACAACTCCGCCCCATTGACGCAAATGGGCGGTAGGCG
TGTACGGTGGGAGGTCTATATAAGCAGAGCTGGTTTAGTGAACCGTCAGATCCGCTAGCGCTACCGGTCG
CCACCATGGTGAGCAAGGGCGAGGAGCTGTTCACCGGGGTGGTGCCCATCCTGGTCGAGCTGGACGGCGA
CGTAAACGGCCACAAGTTCAGCGTGTCCGGCGAGGGCGAGGGCGATGCCACCTACGGCAAGCTGACCCTG
AAGTTCATCTGCACCACCGGCAAGCTGCCCGTGCCCTGGCCCACCCTCGTGACCACCCTGACCTACGGCG
TGCAGTGCTTCAGCCGCTACCCCGACCACATGAAGCAGCACGACTTCTTCAAGTCCGCCATGCCCGAAGG
CTACGTCCAGGAGCGCACCATCTTCTTCAAGGACGACGGCAACTACAAGACCCGCGCCGAGGTGAAGTTC
GAGGGCGACACCCTGGTGAACCGCATCGAGCTGAAGGGCATCGACTTCAAGGAGGACGGCAACATCCTGG
GGCACAAGCTGGAGTACAACTACAACAGCCACAACGTCTATATCATGGCCGACAAGCAGAAGAACGGCAT
CAAGGTGAACTTCAAGATCCGCCACAACATCGAGGACGGCAGCGTGCAGCTCGCCGACCACTACCAGCAG
AACACCCCCATCGGCGACGGCCCCGTGCTGCTGCCCGACAACCACTACCTGAGCACCCAGTCCGCCCTGA
GCAAAGACCCCAACGAGAAGCGCGATCACATGGTCCTGCTGGAGTTCGTGACCGCCGCCGGGATCACTCT
CGGCATGGACGAGCTGTACAAGTCCGGACTCAGATCTCGAGCTCAAGCTTCGAATTCGAGGCGCGCCATG
GAGTCGCTTCCCGCTCGATTGTTTCCTGGTCTCTCCATCAAGATTCAACGCAGTAATGGCTTAATTCACA
GTGCCAACATAAGCACAGTGAACGTGGAGAAATCCTGTGTTTCAGTGGAATGGATAGAAGGAGGTAACAC
GAAAGGCAAAGAGATTGATTTTGATGATGTGGCTGCAATAAACCCAGAACTTCTACAGCTTCTTCCCTTA
CACCCAAAGGACAATCTGCCACTGCAGGAAAATGTAACAGTTCCGAAGCAAAAACGCAGAGCAGTCAACT
CCAAAATTCCAGCTCCAAAAGAAGGTCTTCGAGCACGTGCAACTCGCATGGCAACTGTCCCAGAGGTTCG
AATTGCCACTCAGGAGAATGAAATGGAGGTGGAGCTGCCTGTGGCTACAAACTCTCGAAAGCAGTTTTCG
GTTGCCACTGGCCTCCCTAGGCCCTCCTGTCCTGCAATGACAGAATTACCGTTGTCGATGGTCAGCGAGG
AGGCAGAAGAGCAAGTCCATCCCACCCGAAGCACATCTTCTGCAAACCCTGCTCGGAGGAAAGCATGTAT
TGTGAAGGAAATGGAAAAAATGAAGAACAAGCGGGAAGAGAAGAGGGCCCAGAACTCGGAAATAAGAATA
AAGCGAGCTCAGGAATATGACAGCAGCTTTCCAAACTGGGAATTTGCCCGGATGATTAAAGAATTCCGGG
TTACTATAGAATGTCACCCACTTACTCTGACTGATCCTACGGAAGAGCACAGGATCTGCGTGTGTGTGAG
GAAGCGCCCACTGAATAAGCAAGAACTGGCCAAGAAAGAAATCGATGTGATTTCTGTTCCCAGCAAGTGT
TTGCTCTTTGTGCATGAACCCAAATTGAAAGTGGACTTGACAAAGTATCTGGAGAATCAGGCATTCTGCT
TCGATTTTGCCTTTGATGAAACAGCTTCAAATGAAGTCGTCTACAGGTTCACAGCAAGGCCACTGGTACA
GACGATTTTTGAAGGGGGAAAAGCAACCTGCTTTGCCTATGGGCAGACGGGCAGTGGGAAGACTCACACA
ATGGGTGGAGACCTGTCTGGTAAATCTCAGAATACATCTAAAGGGATCTATGCAATGGCTTCCCGGGATG
TCTTCCTTCTGAAGAGTCAGCCTCGCTACCGGAACTTAAACTTGGAAGTTTATGTGACATTCTTTGAGAT
CTACAATGGGAAGGTGTTTGATCTGCTCAACAAGAAGGCCAAGCTACGTGTACTAGAAGACAGCAAGCAG
CAGGTGCAGGTTGTGGGACTTCAGGAGTACCTGGTTAACTGTGCTGATGATGTCATCAAGATGCTCAACA
TGGGCAGTGCCTGCAGGACTTCTGGACAGACTTTTGCCAACTCCAATTCTTCCCGCTCCCATGCCTGCTT
CCAGATTCTTCTTCGAGCCAAAGGGAGATTGCATGGCAAATTCTCCTTGGTGGATCTGGCAGGGAATGAA
CGAGGGGCTGACACTTCTAGTGCTGACCGCCAGACTCGCATGGAGGGTGCAGAGATTAACAAGTCTCTCC
TAGCACTGAAGGAGTGCATCAGGGCGCTGGGACAGAACAAGGCTGCCACCCCATTCGCTGAGAGCGCACT
GACTCAGGTGCTAAGGGATTCATTCATTGGGGAGAACTCGAGGACTTGCATGATTGCCATGATCTCACCA
GGCATAAGCTCCTGTGAATATACTTTAAACACGCTGAGATATGCAGACAGAGTCAAGGAGCTGAGCCCCC
ACAGCGGGCTCAGTGGAGAGCAGCCAATTCAAATGGAAACGGAAGAGATGGAAGCCAGCTCTAATGGGAC
CTCGCTGGCAGTCAATTTCAAGGAAGAAGAGGAGCTGTCTTCCCAGATGTCCAGCTTTAATGAAGCCATG
AGTCAGATCAGGGAGCTGGAAGAGAGGGCCATGGAGGAGCTCAGGGAGATCATACAGCAAGGACCAGGCT
GGCTTGAGCTCTCTGAGATGACTGATCAGCCAGACTATGACTTAGAGACCTTTGTGAACAAAGCAGAATC
TGCCCTGACTCAGCAGACTAAGCACTTCTCAGCCCTGCGAGAAGTCATCAAGGCCCTGCGTGTGGCCATG
CAACTGGAAGAACAGGCTAGCAAACAGATGAACAGCAAGAAACGGCACCAATGATTAATTAACTCGACGG
TACCGCGGGCCCGGGATCCACCGGATCTAGATAACTGATCATAATCAGCCATACCACATTTGTAGAGGTT
TTACTTGCTTTAAAAAACCTCCCACACCTCCCCCTGAACCTGAAACATAAAATGAATGCAATTGTTGTTG
TTAACTTGTTTATTGCAGCTTATAATGGTTACAAATAAAGCAATAGCATCACAAATTTCACAAATAAAGC
ATTTTTTTCACTGCATTCTAGTTGTGGTTTGTCCAAACTCATCAATGTATCTTAACGCGTAAATTGTAAG
CGTTAATATTTTGTTAAAATTCGCGTTAAATTTTTGTTAAATCAGCTCATTTTTTAACCAATAGGCCGAA
ATCGGCAAAATCCCTTATAAATCAAAAGAATAGACCGAGATAGGGT
[37 nt withheld, positions 6207-6243]
AAAGAACGTGGACTCCAACGTCAAAGG
[49 nt withheld, positions 6271-6319]
T
[91 nt withheld, positions 6321-6411]
G
[124 nt withheld, positions 6413-6536]
CAGGTGGCACTTTTCGGGGAAATGTGCGCGGAACCCCTATTTGTTTATTTTTCTAAATACATTCAAATAT
GTATCCGCTCATGAGACAATAACCCTGATAAATGCTTCAATAATATTGAAAAAGGAAGAGTCCTGAGGCG
GAAAGAACCAGCTGTGGAATGTGTGTCAGTTAGGGTGTGGAAAGTCCCCAGGCTCCCCAGCAGGCAGAAG
TATGCAAAGCATGCATCTCAATTAGTCAGCAACCAGGTGTGGAAAGTCCCCAGGCTCCCCAGCAGGCAGA
AGTATGCAAAGCATGCATCTCAATTAGTCAGCAACCATAGTCCCGCCCCTAACTCCGCCCATCCCGCCCC
TAACTCCGCCCAGTTC
Features (pLannotate 1.2.2; 16 found; start..end, strand, type, name):
    159..953     +  CDS            NeoR/KanR: aminoglycoside phosphotransferase from Tn5; aph(3')-II (or nptII); confers resistance to neomycin, kanamycin, and G418 (Geneticin®)
    974..1126    +  CDS            ble (fragment): BLE_KLEPN - Experimental evidence at protein level: Swiss-Prot protein existence level 1. Binding protein with a strong affinity to the bleomycin family of antibiotics. Binds to CL990; an antimitotic-antibiotic compound. From Klebsiella pneumoniae.
   1185..1232    +  polyA_signal   HSV TK poly(A) signal: herpes simplex virus thymidine kinase polyadenylation signal (Cole and Stacy, 1985)
   1323..1339    -  polyA_signal   bGH poly(A) signal (fragment): bovine growth hormone polyadenylation signal
   1561..2149    +  rep_origin     ori: high-copy-number ColE1/pMB1/pBR322/pUC origin of replication
   2324..2627    +  enhancer       CMV enhancer: human cytomegalovirus immediate early enhancer
   2628..2831    +  promoter       CMV promoter: human cytomegalovirus (CMV) immediate early promoter
   2876..3592    +  CDS            EGFP: EGFP is a basic (constitutively fluorescent) green fluorescent protein published in 1996, derived from Aequorea victoria. It is reported to be a rapidly-maturing weak dimer with moderate acid sensitivity.
   3593..3627    +  misc_feature   MCS (fragment): multiple cloning site
   3638..5791    +  CDS            KIF2C: KIF2C_CRIGR - Also known as KNSL6. Experimental evidence at protein level: Swiss-Prot protein existence level 1. In complex with KIF18B, constitutes the major microtubule plus-end depolymerizing activity in mitotic cells (By similarity). Regulates the turnover of microtubules at the kinetochore and functions in chromosome segregation during mitosis (PubMed:14960279). Plays a role in chromosome congression and is required for the lateral to end- on conversion of the chromosome-microtubule attachment (By similarity). From Cricetulus griseus (Chinese hamster) (Cricetulus barabensis griseus).
   5804..5829    +  misc_feature   MCS (fragment): multiple cloning site
   5846..5930    +  CDS            large T antigen (fragment): large T antigen from SV40 (simian virus 40)
   5953..6074    +  polyA_signal   SV40 poly(A) signal: SV40 polyadenylation signal
   6108..6536    -  rep_origin     f1 ori (sequence partly withheld): f1 bacteriophage origin of replication; arrow indicates direction of (+) strand synthesis
   6563..6667    +  promoter       AmpR promoter: bla
   6669..124     +  promoter       SV40 promoter (across the origin): SV40 enhancer and early promoter
