[The description below was written by a language model from this plasmid's Addgene catalogue record and pLannotate feature annotations shown in this document.]
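Description:
pEGFP-dnMCAK is a 6.9 kb mammalian expression plasmid built on the Clontech pEGFP-C1 backbone. It expresses a dominant-negative form of the kinesin-13 family protein MCAK (Kif2c) as a fusion to the C-terminus of EGFP. It replicates in bacteria from a high-copy ColE1/pUC-type origin and also carries an f1 phage origin. Selection relies on the Tn5 NeoR/KanR aminoglycoside phosphotransferase gene, which sits downstream of tandem bacterial (bla-type) and SV40 early promoters and ends in the HSV TK polyadenylation signal. This arrangement gives kanamycin resistance in E. coli and can in principle support G418 selection in mammalian cells, although the catalogue lists only eGFP fluorescence as the marker for transfected cells. The short ble, bGH poly(A) and large T antigen fragments in the annotation appear to be backbone remnants rather than functional units.

The expression cassette consists of the human CMV immediate-early enhancer and promoter, the EGFP coding sequence, a short stretch of residual multiple cloning site acting as a linker, the Chinese hamster (Cricetulus griseus) Kif2c open reading frame, and the SV40 polyadenylation signal. The insert carries eight alanine substitutions: S92A, S106A, S108A, S112A, S186A, H530A, R534A and K537A. The record does not explain the role of each one, only that the resulting protein is designated dominant-negative. Wild-type MCAK depolymerises microtubule plus ends, regulates kinetochore–microtubule turnover and supports accurate chromosome segregation in mitosis. Expressing the mutant is therefore a way to interfere with that activity while tracking the protein by green fluorescence. The associated publication concerns cancer progression driven by chromosomal instability, consistent with use of this construct to perturb chromosome segregation fidelity in cultured mammalian cells.
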