Addgene plasmid #208650: pEGFP-dnMCAK
Purpose: Mammalian expression plasmid expressing eGFP-dnMCAK driven by CMV promoter
Depositing lab: Samuel Bakhoum. Depositing organization: Memorial Sloan-Kettering Cancer Center. Publication: Non-cell-autonomous cancer progression from chromosomal instability. Li J, Hubisz MJ, Earlie EM, Duran MA, Hong C, Varela AA, Lettera E, Deyell M, Tavora B, Havel JJ, Phyu SM, Amin AD, Budre K, Kamiya E, Cavallo JA, Garris C, Powell S, Reis-Filho JS, Wen H, Bettigole S, Khan AJ, Izar B, Parkes EE, Laughney AM, Bakhoum SF. Nature. 2023 Aug;620(7976):1080-1088. doi: 10.1038/s41586-023-06464-z. Epub 2023 Aug 23. PubMed 37612508.
Backbone
  Vector backbone: pEGFP-C1
  Backbone manufacturer: Clontech
  Vector type: Mammalian Expression
  Selectable markers: eGFP
Growth in bacteria
  Bacterial resistance: Kanamycin, 50 μg/mL
  Growth temperature: 30°C
  Growth strain: NEB Stable
  Copy number: Unknown
Gene/Insert
  Gene/Insert name: Kif2c (alt name: MCAK)
  Species: Cricetulus griseus (Chinese hamster)
  Mutation: S92A , S106A , S108A, S112A , S186A, H530A, R534A, and K537A
  GenBank ID: NM_001246742.1
  Entrez Gene: Kif2c (a.k.a. KNSL6, MCAK)
  Tag / fusion protein: eGFP (N terminal on insert)
Resource information
  A portion of this plasmid was derived from a plasmid made by: Linda Wordeman
Terms and licenses: Academic/Nonprofit Terms; Industry Terms: Not Available to Industry
How to cite: pEGFP-dnMCAK was a gift from Samuel Bakhoum (Addgene plasmid # 208650 ; http://n2t.net/addgene:208650 ; RRID:Addgene_208650)
